>Addgene plasmid #237001 | HaloTag-MAFG-pFN24A Vector | addgene full sequence | sequence record 473387 | Addgene NGS Result
ATGGGCGGTAGGCGTGTACGGTGGGAGGTCTATATAAGCAGAGCTGGTTTAGTGAACCGTCAGATCACTA
GAAGCTTAATACGACTCACTATAGGGTACGATTTAGGTGACACTATAGAATAAGGAGAATTCATCATGGC
AGAAATCGGTACTGGCTTTCCATTCGACCCCCATTATGTGGAAGTCCTGGGCGAGCGCATGCACTACGTC
GATGTTGGTCCGCGCGATGGCACCCCTGTGCTGTTCCTGCACGGTAACCCGACCTCCTCCTACGTGTGGC
GCAACATCATCCCGCATGTTGCACCGACCCATCGCTGCATTGCTCCAGACCTGATCGGTATGGGCAAATC
CGACAAACCAGACCTGGGTTATTTCTTCGACGACCACGTCCGCTTCATGGATGCCTTCATCGAAGCCCTG
GGTCTGGAAGAGGTCGTCCTGGTCATTCACGACTGGGGCTCCGCTCTGGGTTTCCACTGGGCCAAGCGCA
ATCCAGAGCGCGTCAAAGGTATTGCATTTATGGAGTTCATCCGCCCTATCCCGACCTGGGACGAATGGCC
AGAATTTGCCCGCGAGACCTTCCAGGCCTTCCGCACCACCGACGTCGGCCGCAAGCTGATCATCGATCAG
AACGTTTTTATCGAGGGTACGCTGCCGATGGGTGTCGTCCGCCCGCTGACTGAAGTCGAGATGGACCATT
ACCGCGAGCCGTTCCTGAATCCTGTTGACCGCGAGCCACTGTGGCGCTTCCCAAACGAGCTGCCAATCGC
CGGTGAGCCAGCGAACATCGTCGCGCTGGTCGAAGAATACATGGACTGGCTGCACCAGTCCCCTGTCCCG
AAGCTGCTGTTCTGGGGCACCCCAGGCGTTCTGATCCCACCGGCCGAAGCCGCTCGCCTGGCCAAAAGCC
TGCCTAACTGCAAGGCTGTGGACATCGGCCCGGGTCTGAATCTGCTGCAAGAAGACAACCCGGACCTGAT
CGGCAGCGAGATCGCGCGCTGGCTGTCGACGCTCGAGATTTCCGGCGAGCCAACCACTGAGGATCTGTAC
TTTCAGAGCGATAACGCGATCGCCATGACGACCCCCAATAAAGGAAACAAGGCCTTGAAGGTGAAGCGGG
AGCCGGGTGAGAATGGCACCAGCCTGACGGATGAGGAGCTGGTGACCATGTCGGTGCGGGAGCTGAACCA
GCACCTGCGGGGCCTGTCCAAGGAGGAGATCGTCCAGCTGAAGCAGCGCCGGCGCACGCTCAAGAACCGC
GGCTACGCTGCCAGCTGCCGCGTGAAGCGGGTGACGCAGAAGGAGGAGCTGGAGAAGCAGAAGGCGGAGC
TGCAGCAGGAGGTGGAGAAGCTGGCCTCAGAGAACGCCAGCATGAAGCTGGAGCTCGACGCGCTGCGCTC
CAAGTACGAGGCGCTGCAGACCTTCGCCCGGACGGTGGCCCGCAGCCCCGTGGCGCCAGCCCGGGGCCCC
CTTGCCGCCGGCCTGGGGCCCCTCGTCCCAGGCAAGGTGGCCGCCACCAGCGTCATCACAATAGTAAAGT
CCAAGACGGATGCCCGATCGGTTTAAACGAATTCGGGCTCGGTACCCGGGGATCCTCTAGAGTCGACCTG
CAGGCATGCAAGCTGATCCGGCTGCTAACAAAGCCCGAAAGGAAGCTGAGTTGGCTGCTGCCACCGCTGA
GCAATAACTAGCATAACCCCTTGGGGCGGCCGCTTCGAGCAGACATGATAAGATACATTGATGAGTTTGG
ACAAACCACAACTAGAATGCAGTGAAAAAAATGCTTTATTTGTGAAATTTGTGATGCTATTGCTTTATTT
GTAACCATTATAAGCTGCAATAAACAAGTTAACAACAACAATTGCATTCATTTTATGTTTCAGGTTCAGG
GGGAGATGTGGGAGGTTTTTTTAAGCAAGTAAAACCTCTACAAATGTGGTAAAATCGAATTCTAATGGAT
CCTCTTTGCGCTTGCGTTTTCCCTTGTCCAGATAGCCCAGTAGCTGACATTCATCCGGGGTCAGCACCGT
TTCTGCGGACTGGCTTTCTACGTAATGGTTTCTTAGACGTCAGGTGGCACTTTTCGGGGAAATGTGCGCG
GAACCCCTATTTGTTTATTTTTCTAAATACATTCAAATATGTATCCGCTCATGAGACAATAACCCTGATA
AATGCTTCAATAATATTGAAAAAGGAAGAGTATGAGTATTCAACATTTCCGTGTCGCCCTTATTCCCTTT
TTTGCGGCATTTTGCCTTCCTGTTTTTGCTCACCCAGAAACGCTGGTGAAAGTAAAAGATGCTGAAGATC
AGTTGGGTGCACGAGTGGGTTACATCGAACTGGATCTCAACAGCGGTAAGATCCTTGAGAGTTTTCGCCC
CGAAGAACGTTTTCCAATGATGAGCACTTTCAAAGTTCTGCTATGTGGCGCGGTATTATCCCGTATTGAC
GCCGGGCAAGAGCAACTCGGTCGCCGCATACACTATTCTCAGAATGACTTGGTTGAGTACTCACCAGTCA
CAGAAAAGCATCTTACGGATGGCATGACAGTAAGAGAATTATGCAGTGCTGCCATAACCATGAGTGATAA
CACTGCGGCCAACTTACTTCTGACAACTATCGGAGGACCGAAGGAGCTAACCGCTTTTTTGCACAACATG
GGGGATCATGTAACTCGCCTTGATCGTTGGGAACCGGAGCTGAATGAAGCCATACCAAACGACGAGCGTG
ACACCACGATGCCTGTAGCAATGGCAACAACGTTGCGCAAACTATTAACTGGCGAACTACTTACTCTAGC
TTCCCGGCAACAATTAATAGACTGGATGGAGGCGGATAAAGTTGCAGGACCACTTCTGCGCTCGGCCCTT
CCGGCTGGCTGGTTTATTGCTGATAAATCTGGAGCCGGTGAGCGTGGGTCTCGCGGTATCATTGCAGCAC
TGGGGCCAGATGGTAAGCCCTCCCGTATCGTAGTTATCTACACGACGGGGAGTCAGGCAACTATGGATGA
ACGAAATAGACAGATCGCTGAGATAGGTGCCTCACTGATTAAGCATTGGTAATTCGAAATGACCGACCAA
GCGACGCCCAACCGGTATCAGCTCACTCAAAGGCGGTAATACGGTTATCCACAGAATCAGGGGATAACGC
AGGAAAGAACATGTGAGCAAAAGGCCAGCAAAAGGCCAGGAACCGTAAAAAGGCCGCGTTGCTGGCGTTT
TTCCATAGGCTCCGCCCCCCTGACGAGCATCACAAAAATCGACGCTCAAGTCAGAGGTGGCGAAACCCGA
CAGGACTATAAAGATACCAGGCGTTTCCCCCTGGAAGCTCCCTCGTGCGCTCTCCTGTTCCGACCCTGCC
GCTTACCGGATACCTGTCCGCCTTTCTCCCTTCGGGAAGCGTGGCGCTTTCTCATAGCTCACGCTGTAGG
TATCTCAGTTCGGTGTAGGTCGTTCGCTCCAAGCTGGGCTGTGTGCACGAACCCCCCGTTCAGCCCGACC
GCTGCGCCTTATCCGGTAACTATCGTCTTGAGTCCAACCCGGTAAGACACGACTTATCGCCACTGGCAGC
AGCCACTGGTAACAGGATTAGCAGAGCGAGGTATGTAGGCGGTGCTACAGAGTTCTTGAAGTGGTGGCCT
AACTACGGCTACACTAGAAGGACAGTATTTGGTATCTGCGCTCTGCTGAAGCCAGTTACCTTCGGAAAAA
GAGTTGGTAGCTCTTGATCCGGCAAACAAACCACCGCTGGTAGCGGTGGTTTTTTTGTTTGCAAGCAGCA
GATTACGCGCAGAAAAAAAGGATTTCAAGAAGATCCTTTGATCTTTTCTACGGGGTCTGACGCTCAGTGG
AACGAAAACTCACGTTAAGGGATTTTGGTCATGAGATTATCAAAAAGGATCTTCACCTAGATCCTTTTAT
AGTCCGGAAATACAGGAACGCACGCTGGATGGCCCTTCGCTGGGATGGTGAAACCATGAAAAATGGCAGC
TTCAGTGGATTAAGTGGGGGTAATGTGGCCTGTACCCTCTGGTTGCATAGGTATTCATACGGTTAAAATT
TATCAGGCGCGATTGCGGCAGTTTTTCGGGTGGTTTGTTGCCATTTTTACCTGTCTGCTGCCGTGATCGC
GCTGAACGCGTTTTAGCGGTGCGTACAATTAAGGGATTATGGTAAATCCACTTACTGTCTGCCCTCGTAG
CCATCGAGATAAACCGCAGTACTCCGGCCACGATGCGTCCGGCGTAGAGGATCGAGATCT
Features (pLannotate 1.2.2; 16 found; start..end, strand, type, name):
      1..45      +  promoter       CMVd3 promoter: truncated human cytomegalovirus (CMV) immediate early promoter that yields strongly reduced expression relative to the full-length promoter
     77..95      +  promoter       T7 promoter: promoter for bacteriophage T7 RNA polymerase
    101..119     +  promoter       SP6 promoter: promoter for bacteriophage SP6 RNA polymerase
    136..1026    +  CDS            HaloTag®: modified bacterial dehalogenase that forms covalent bonds with chloroalkane derivatives
   1039..1059    +  CDS            TEV site: tobacco etch virus (TEV) protease recognition and cleavage site
   1075..1560    +  CDS            MAFG: MAFG_HUMAN - Experimental evidence at protein level: Swiss-Prot protein existence level 1. Since they lack a putative transactivation domain, the small Mafs behave as transcriptional repressors when they dimerize among themselves (PubMed:11154691). However, they seem to serve as transcriptional activators by dimerizing with other (usually larger) basic-zipper proteins, such as NFE2, NFE2L1 and NFE2L2, and recruiting them to specific DNA-binding sites (PubMed:8932385, PubMed:9421508, PubMed:11154691). Small Maf proteins heterodimerize with Fos and may act as competitive repressors of the NFE2L2
   1569..1624    +  misc_feature   MCS: pUC18/19 multiple cloning site
   1631..1680    +  CDS            SET1 (fragment): solubility-enhancement tag derived from T7 phage gene 10B
   1688..1707    +  terminator     T7 terminator (fragment): transcription terminator for bacteriophage T7 RNA polymerase
   1729..1850    -  polyA_signal   SV40 poly(A) signal: SV40 polyadenylation signal
   1873..1941    -  CDS            large T antigen (fragment): large T antigen from SV40 (simian virus 40)
   1962..2054    -  CDS            tnpA (fragment): TN5P_ECOLX - Also known as tnp. Experimental evidence at protein level: Swiss-Prot protein existence level 1. Mediates transposition of transposon Tn5 by a 'cut and paste' mechanism. First, the monomeric transposase binds the 19 bp inverted DNA repeats flanking the transposon. Then, dimerization of the DNA- bound transposase creates a synaptic DNA complex. After nicking of the first DNA strand, excision of the transposon proceeds through a series of intermediates. The transposase then mediates the insertion of the transposon at a new site by strand transfer. The activity of the wild- type tran
   2097..2201    +  promoter       AmpR promoter: bla
   2202..3062    +  CDS            AmpR: β-lactamase; bla; confers resistance to ampicillin, carbenicillin, and related antibiotics
   3220..3808    -  rep_origin     ori: high-copy-number ColE1/pMB1/pBR322/pUC origin of replication
   3924..4207    +  misc_feature   cer region: ColE1-derived recombination site that helps to maintain plasmids as monomers
