[The description below was written by a language model from this plasmid's Addgene catalogue record and pLannotate feature annotations shown in this document.]
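Description:
HaloTag-MAFG-pFN24A Vector is a mammalian expression plasmid built on the pFN24A HaloTag CMVd3 Flexi backbone, designed to produce human MAFG as an N-terminal HaloTag fusion in transfected mammalian cells. It is maintained in E. coli through a high-copy ColE1/pUC-type origin and selected with ampicillin via the β-lactamase gene under its own promoter. A ColE1-derived cer site is also present, which helps resolve plasmid multimers so the plasmid is inherited stably as monomers.

Although the catalogue lists the promoter simply as CMV, the backbone name and the annotation both indicate CMVd3, a truncated form of the cytomegalovirus immediate early promoter that gives strongly reduced expression compared with the full-length version. Such promoters are generally chosen to keep fusion protein levels low and limit overexpression artefacts. T7 and SP6 phage promoters lie between CMVd3 and the coding region, so the same open reading frame could also be transcribed in vitro or in cell-free systems. The reading frame begins with HaloTag, a modified bacterial dehalogenase that bonds covalently to chloroalkane ligands, followed by a TEV protease site that permits removal of the tag, and then unmutated MAFG. This small Maf basic-zipper transcription factor lacks a transactivation domain and dimerizes with itself or with partners such as NFE2 and NFE2L2. Downstream are a short polylinker remnant, a T7 terminator fragment and an SV40 polyadenylation signal, the last annotated on the reverse strand. The small SET1, large T antigen and Tn5 transposase fragments are probably annotation matches to backbone remnants rather than functional parts. Depending on the ligand, the HaloTag can support fluorescent labelling, imaging or capture of MAFG and its partners, though the record states only expression as the purpose.
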