Addgene plasmid #237001: HaloTag-MAFG-pFN24A Vector
Purpose: Express HaloTag(R)-MAFG Fusion Protein in Mammalian Cells under a CMV promoter
Depositing lab: Promega Corporation.
Backbone
  Vector backbone: pFN24A HaloTag(R) CMVd3 Flexi(R) Vector
  Vector type: Mammalian Expression
Growth in bacteria
  Bacterial resistance: Ampicillin, 100 μg/mL
  Growth temperature: 37°C
  Growth strain: DH5alpha
  Copy number: High Copy
Gene/Insert
  Gene/Insert name: MAFG
  Species: H. sapiens (human)
  Mutation: None
  Entrez Gene: MAFG (a.k.a. hMAF)
  Promoter: CMV
  Tag / fusion protein: HaloTag (R) (N terminal on backbone)
  Cloning method: Other
Terms and licenses: Academic/Nonprofit Terms; Industry Terms
How to cite: HaloTag-MAFG-pFN24A Vector was a gift from Promega Corporation (Addgene plasmid # 237001 ; http://n2t.net/addgene:237001 ; RRID:Addgene_237001)
